Addgene plasmid #109780: pHH0103_LASP1_LIM
Purpose: Protein expression and purification of LASP1_LIM
Depositing lab: Sachdev Sidhu. Depositing organization: University of Toronto. Publication: Large-scale survey and database of high affinity ligands for peptide recognition modules. Teyra J, Kelil A, Jain S, Helmy M, Jajodia R, Hooda Y, Gu J, D'Cruz AA, Nicholson SE, Min J, Sudol M, Kim PM, Bader GD, Sidhu SS. Mol Syst Biol. 2020 Dec;16(12):e9310. doi: 10.15252/msb.20199310. PubMed 33438817.
Backbone
  Vector backbone: pHH0103
  Vector type: Bacterial Expression
Growth in bacteria
  Bacterial resistance: Ampicillin, 100 μg/mL
  Growth temperature: 37°C
  Growth strain: DH5alpha
  Copy number: Low Copy
Gene/Insert
  Gene/Insert name: LASP1_LIM
  Species: H. sapiens (human)
  Entrez Gene: LASP1 (a.k.a. Lasp-1, MLN50)
  Cloning method: Restriction Enzyme; 5′ cloning site Sfi1 (unknown if destroyed); 3′ cloning site Not1 (unknown if destroyed)
Terms and licenses: Academic/Nonprofit Terms; Industry Terms: Not Available to Industry
How to cite: pHH0103_LASP1_LIM was a gift from Sachdev Sidhu (Addgene plasmid # 109780 ; http://n2t.net/addgene:109780 ; RRID:Addgene_109780)
