[The description below was written by a language model from this plasmid's Addgene catalogue record and pLannotate feature annotations shown in this document.]
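Description:
pHH0103_LASP1_LIM is a bacterial expression plasmid built on the pHH0103 backbone for producing and purifying the LIM domain of human LASP1 (LIM and SH3 protein 1) in E. coli. The expression cassette is driven by the strong hybrid tac promoter followed by a lac operator. The plasmid also carries lacI under the lacIq promoter, so transcription is repressed until it is induced with IPTG. Downstream, the annotated reading frames run in order from a 6xHis tag through Schistosoma japonicum glutathione S-transferase to a short LASP1 segment cloned between SfiI and NotI sites. This order suggests an N-terminal His-GST fusion that can be captured by either nickel or glutathione affinity. The annotation tool matched the insert to the pig LASP1 orthologue, but the catalogue entry gives the species as human, and the match probably reflects conservation of the domain. Only about 90 nt is annotated as LASP1, so the feature table may not mark the full extent of the insert.

An fd phage terminator follows the insert. Beyond it are fragments of M13 gene III, which probably indicate derivation from a phagemid display vector and would not be expected to be expressed after the terminator. Fragments of the tetracycline resistance gene and its promoter, and a rop gene interrupted by the f1 origin, appear to be pBR322-type remnants. The plasmid replicates from a ColE1/pMB1-type origin with the bom region, is listed as low copy, and is selected with ampicillin through β-lactamase. It was deposited with a large-scale survey of ligands for peptide recognition modules, which suggests the purified domain was used as a binding target, although the record states only expression and purification.
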