Features (pLannotate 1.2.2; 21 found; start..end, strand, type, name):
      1..29      +  promoter       tac promoter: strong E. coli promoter; hybrid between the trp and lac UV5 promoters
     37..53      +  protein_bind   lac operator: The lac repressor binds to the lac operator to inhibit transcription in E. coli. This inhibition can be relieved by adding lactose or isopropyl-β-D-thiogalactopyranoside (IPTG). lac repressor encoded by lacI
    138..155     +  CDS            6xHis: 6xHis affinity tag
    171..824     +  CDS            GST26_SCHJA: Experimental evidence at protein level: Swiss-Prot protein existence level 1. GST isoenzymes appear to play a central role in the parasite detoxification system. Other functions are also suspected including a role in increasing the solubility of haematin in the parasite gut. From Schistosoma japonicum (Blood fluke).
    906..995     +  CDS            LASP1: LASP1_PIG - Experimental evidence at protein level: Swiss-Prot protein existence level 1. Plays an important role in the regulation of dynamic actin- based, cytoskeletal activities. Agonist-dependent changes in LASP1 phosphorylation may also serve to regulate actin-associated ion transport activities, not only in the parietal cell but also in certain other F-actin-rich secretory epithelial cell types (By similarity). From Sus scrofa (Pig).
   1134..1181    +  terminator     fd terminator (sequence withheld): central terminator from bacteriophage fd (Otsuka and Kunisawa, 1982)
   1186..1398    +  CDS            M13 gene III (fragment) (sequence partly withheld): pIII; III; minor coat protein
   1413..1883    +  CDS            M13 gene III (fragment) (sequence partly withheld): pIII; III; minor coat protein
   1905..1975    +  CDS            TcR (fragment): tetracycline efflux protein; tet; confers resistance to tetracycline
   2217..2597    -  CDS            YPB1_ECOLX: Protein predicted: Swiss-Prot protein existence level 4. From Escherichia coli.
   2614..2765    +  CDS            rop (fragment): Rop protein, which maintains plasmids at low copy number; rop
   2801..3229    -  rep_origin     f1 ori (sequence partly withheld): f1 bacteriophage origin of replication; arrow indicates direction of (+) strand synthesis
   3238..3277    +  CDS            rop (fragment): Rop protein, which maintains plasmids at low copy number; rop
   3379..3519    +  misc_feature   bom: basis of mobility region from pBR322
   3705..4292    -  rep_origin     ori: high-copy-number ColE1/pMB1/pBR322/pUC origin of replication
   4463..5323    -  CDS            AmpR: β-lactamase; bla; confers resistance to ampicillin, carbenicillin, and related antibiotics
   5324..5428    -  promoter       AmpR promoter: bla
   5537..5614    +  promoter       lacIq promoter: lacI (mutant); In the lacIq allele, a single base change in the promoter boosts expression of the lacI gene about 10-fold.
   5615..6697    +  CDS            lacI: lac repressor; lacI; The lac repressor binds to the lac operator to inhibit transcription in E. coli. This inhibition can be relieved by adding lactose or isopropyl-β-D-thiogalactopyranoside (IPTG).
   6710..6731    +  protein_bind   CAP binding site: CAP binding activates transcription in the presence of cAMP. E. coli catabolite activator protein
   6750..6767    +  promoter       tet promoter (fragment): E. coli promoter for tetracycline efflux protein gene
>Addgene plasmid #109780 | pHH0103_LASP1_LIM | addgene full sequence | sequence record 315905 | Addgene NGS Result
TTGACAATTAATCATCGGCTCGTATAATGTGTGGAATTGTGAGCGGATAACAATTTCACACAGGAAACAG
CCAGTCCGTTTAGGTGTTTTCACGAGCACTTCACCAACAAGGACCATAGATTATGAAAATCGAAGAACAC
CATCACCATCACCATTCCAGCGGTAAGCTTATGTCCCCTATACTAGGTTATTGGAAAATTAAGGGCCTTG
TGCAACCCACTCGACTTCTTTTGGAATATCTTGAAGAAAAATATGAAGAGCATTTGTATGAGCGCGATGA
AGGTGATAAATGGCGAAACAAAAAGTTTGAATTGGGTTTGGAGTTTCCCAATCTTCCTTATTATATTGAT
GGTGATGTTAAATTAACACAGTCTATGGCCATCATACGTTATATAGCTGACAAGCACAACATGTTGGGTG
GTTGTCCAAAAGAGCGTGCAGAGATTTCAATGCTTGAAGGAGCGGTTTTGGATATTAGATACGGTGTTTC
GAGAATTGCATATAGTAAAGACTTTGAAACTCTCAAAGTTGATTTTCTTAGCAAGCTACCTGAAATGCTG
AAAATGTTCGAAGATCGTTTATGTCATAAAACATATTTAAATGGTGATCATGTAACCCATCCTGACTTCA
TGTTGTATGACGCTCTTGATGTTGTTTTATACATGGACCCAATGTGCCTGGATGCGTTCCCAAAATTAGT
TTGTTTTAAAAAACGTATTGAAGCTATCCCACAAATTGATAAGTACTTGAAATCCAGCAAGTATATAGCA
TGGCCTTTGCAGGGCTGGCAAGCCACGTTTGGTGGTGGCGACCATCCTCCAAAATCGGATCTGGAAGTTC
TGTTCCAGGGGCCCCTGTCCAGCGGTCTGGTTCCGCGTGGTTCCGGTACCGCGGCCCAGCCGGCCATGAA
CCCTAATTGTGCACGTTGCGGCAAAATCGTATATCCGACTGAAAAAGTTAACTGCCTGGATAAATTCTGG
CACAAGGCGTGTTTCCACTGCGAAACCTGCAAAATGACCCTGAACATGAAAAACTATAAAGGTTACGAGA
AGAAACCGTACTGTAACGCCCATTACCCAAAACAGTCTTTTACCATGGTGGCTGACACGCCGGAAAACGC
GGCCGCATA
[142 nt withheld, positions 1130-1271]
C
[98 nt withheld, positions 1273-1370]
AGTTTGTACTGGTGACGAAACTCAGTGTCTAGCTAGAGTGGC
[149 nt withheld, positions 1413-1561]
T
[41 nt withheld, positions 1563-1603]
T
[62 nt withheld, positions 1605-1666]
A
[35 nt withheld, positions 1668-1702]
CCTCCCTCAATCGGTTGAATGTCGCCCTTTTGTCTTTGGCGCTGGTAAACCATATGAA
[86 nt withheld, positions 1761-1846]
T
[54 nt withheld, positions 1848-1901]
CTAGCGCCGCCCTATACCTTGTCTGCCTCCCCGCGTTGCGTCGCGGTGCATGGAGCCGGGCCACCTCGAC
CTGAATGGAAGCCGGCGGCACCTCGCTAACGGATTCACCACTCCAAGAATTGGAGCCAATCAATTCTTGC
GGAGAACTGTGAATGCGCAAACCAACCCTTGGCAGAACATATCCATCGCGTCCGCCATCTCCAGCAGCCG
CACGCGGCGCATCTCGGGCAGCGTTGGGTCCTGGCCACGGGTGCGCATGATCGTGCTCCTGTCGTTGAGG
ACCCGGCTAGGCTGGCGGGGTTGCCTTACTGGTTAGCAGAATGAATCACCGATACGCGAGCGAACGTGAA
GCGACTGCTGCTGCAAAACGTCTGCGACCTGAGCAACAACATGAATGGTCTTCGGTTTCCGTGTTTCGTA
AAGTCTGGAAACGCGGAAGTCAGCGCCCTGCACCATTATGTTCCGGATCTGCATCGCAGGATGCTGCTGG
CTACCCTGTGGAACACCTACATCTGTATTAACGAAGCGCTGGCATTGACCCTGAGTGATTTTTCTCTGGT
CCCGCCGCATCCATACCGCCAGTTGTTTACCCTCACAACGTTCCAGTAACCGGGCATGTTCATCATCAGT
AACCCGTATCGTGAGCATCCTCTCTCGTTTCATCGGTATCATTACCCCCATGAACAGAAATCCCCCTTAC
ACGGAGGCATCAGTGACCAAACAGGAAAAAACCGCCCTTAACATGGCCCGCTTTATCAGAAGCCAGACAT
TAACGCTTCTGGAGAAACTCAACGAGCTGGACGCGGATGAACAGGCAGACATCTGTGAATCGCTTCACGA
CCACGCTGATGAGCTTTACCGCAGGATCCGCGAAATTGTAAGCGTTAATATTTTGTTAAAATTCGCGTTA
AATTTTTGTTAAATCAGCTCATTTTTTAACCAATAGGCCGAAATCGGCAAAATCCCTTATAAATCAAAAG
AATAGACCGAGATAGGGT
[37 nt withheld, positions 2900-2936]
AAAGAACGTGGACTCCAACGTCAAAGG
[49 nt withheld, positions 2964-3012]
T
[91 nt withheld, positions 3014-3104]
G
[124 nt withheld, positions 3106-3229]
CGCGGATCCTGCCTCGCGCGTTTCGGTGATGACGGTGAAAACCTCTGACACATGCAGCTCCCGGAGACGG
TCACAGCTTGTCTGTAAGCGGATGCCGGGAGCAGACAAGCCCGTCAGGGCGCGTCAGCGGGTGTTGGCGG
GTGTCGGGGCGCAGCCATGACCCAGTCACGTAGCGATAGCGGAGTGTATACTGGCTTAACTATGCGGCAT
CAGAGCAGATTGTACTGAGAGTGCACCATATGCGGTGTGAAATACCGCACAGATGCGTAAGGAGAAAATA
CCGCATCAGGCGCTCTTCCGCTTCCTCGCTCACTGACTCGCTGCGCTCGGTCGTTCGGCTGCGGCGAGCG
GTATCAGCTCACTCAAAGGCGGTAATACGGTTATCCACAGAATCAGGGGATAACGCAGGAAAGAACATGT
GAGCAAAAGGCCAGCAAAAGGCCAGGAACCGTAAAAAGGCCGCGTTGCTGGCGTTTTTCCATAGGCTCCG
CCCCCCTGACGAGCATCACAAAAATCGACGCTCAAGTCAGAGGTGGCGAAACCCGACAGGACTATAAAGA
TACCAGGGTTTCCCCCTGGAAGCTCCCTCGTGCGCTCTCCTGTTCCGACCCTGCCGCTTACCGGATACCT
GTCCGCCTTTCTCCCTTCGGGAAGCGTGGCGCTTTCTCATAGCTCACGCTGTAGGTATCTCAGTTCGGTG
TAGGTCGTTCGCTCCAAGCTGGGCTGTGTGCACGAACCCCCCGTTCAGCCCGACCGCTGCGCCTTATCCG
GTAACTATCGTCTTGAGTCCAACCCGGTAAGACACGACTTATCGCCACTGGCAGCAGCCACTGGTAACAG
GATTAGCAGAGCGAGGTATGTAGGCGGTGCTACAGAGTTCTTGAAGTGGTGGCCTAACTACGGCTACACT
AGAAGGACAGTATTTGGTATCTGCGCTCTGCTGAAGCCAGTTACCTTCGGAAAAAGAGTTGGTAGCTCTT
GATCCGGCAAACAAACCACCGCTGGTAGCGGTGGTTTTTTTGTTTGCAAGCAGCAGATTACGCGCAGAAA
AAAAGGATCTCAAGAAGATCCTTTGATCTTTTCTACGGGGTCTGACGCTCAGTGGAACGAAAACTCACGT
TAAGGGATTTTGGTCATGAGATTATCAAAAAGGATCTTCACCTAGATCCTTTTAAATTAAAAATGAAGTT
TTAAATCAATCTAAAGTATATATGAGTAAACTTGGTCTGACAGTTACCAATGCTTAATCAGTGAGGCACC
TATCTCAGCGATCTGTCTATTTCGTTCATCCATAGTTGCCTGACTCCCCGTCGTGTAGATAACTACGATA
CGGGAGGGCTTACCATCTGGCCCCAGTGCTGCAATGATACCGCGAGACCCACGCTCACCGGCTCCAGATT
TATCAGCAATAAACCAGCCAGCCGGAAGGGCCGAGCGCAGAAGTGGTCCTGCAACTTTATCCGCCTCCAT
CCAGTCTATTAATTGTTGCCGGGAAGCTAGAGTAAGTAGTTCGCCAGTTAATAGTTTGCGCAACGTTGTT
GCCATTGCTGCAGGCATCGTGGTGTCACGCTCGTCGTTTGGTATGGCTTCATTCAGCTCCGGTTCCCAAC
GATCAAGGCGAGTTACATGATCCCCCATGTTGTGCAAAAAAGCGGTTAGCTCCTTCGGTCCTCCGATCGT
TGTCAGAAGTAAGTTGGCCGCAGTGTTATCACTCATGGTTATGGCAGCACTGCATAATTCTCTTACTGTC
ATGCCATCCGTAAGATGCTTTTCTGTGACTGGTGAGTACTCAACCAAGTCATTCTGAGAATAGTGTATGC
GGCGACCGAGTTGCTCTTGCCCGGCGTCAACACGGGATAATACCGCGCCACATAGCAGAACTTTAAAAGT
GCTCATCATTGGAAAACGTTCTTCGGGGCGAAAACTCTCAAGGATCTTACCGCTGTTGAGATCCAGTTCG
ATGTAACCCACTCGTGCACCCAACTGATCTTCAGCATCTTTTACTTTCACCAGCGTTTCTGGGTGAGCAA
AAACAGGAAGGCAAAATGCCGCAAAAAAGGGAATAAGGGCGACACGGAAATGTTGAATACTCATACTCTT
CCTTTTTCAATATTATTGAAGCATTTATCAGGGTTATTGTCTCATGAGCGGATACATATTTGAATGTATT
TAGAAAAATAAACAAATAGGGGTTCCGCGCACATTTCCCCGAAAAGTGCCACCTGACGTCTAAGAAACCA
TTATTATCATGACATTAACCTATAAAAATAGGCGTATCACGAGGCCCTTTCGTCTTCAAGAATTCCCGAC
ACCATCGAATGGTGCAAAACCTTTCGCGGTATGGCATGATAGCGCCCGGAAGAGAGTCAATTCAGGGTGG
TGAATGTGAAACCAGTAACGTTATACGATGTCGCAGAGTATGCCGGTGTCTCTTATCAGACCGTTTCCCG
CGTGGTGAACCAGGCCAGCCACGTTTCTGCGAAAACGCGGGAAAAAGTGGAAGCGGCGATGGCGGAGCTG
AATTACATTCCCAACCGCGTGGCACAACAACTGGCGGGCAAACAGTCGTTGCTGATTGGCGTTGCCACCT
CCAGTCTGGCCCTGCACGCGCCGTCGCAAATTGTCGCGGCGATTAAATCTCGCGCCGATCAACTGGGTGC
CAGCGTGGTGGTGTCGATGGTAGAACGAAGCGGCGTCGAAGCCTGTAAAGCGGCGGTGCACAATCTTCTC
GCGCAACGCGTCAGTGGGCTGATCATTAACTATCCGCTGGATGACCAGGATGCCATTGCTGTGGAAGCTG
CCTGCACTAATGTTCCGGCGTTATTTCTTGATGTCTCTGACCAGACACCCATCAACAGTATTATTTTCTC
CCATGAAGACGGTACGCGACTGGGCGTGGAGCATCTGGTCGCATTGGGTCACCAGCAAATCGCGCTGTTA
GCGGGCCCATTAAGTTCTGTCTCGGCGCGTCTGCGTCTGGCTGGCTGGCATAAATATCTCACTCGCAATC
AAATTCAGCCGATAGCGGAACGGGAAGGCGACTGGAGTGCCATGTCCGGTTTTCAACAAACCATGCAAAT
GCTGAATGAGGGCATCGTTCCCACTGCGATGCTGGTTGCCAACGATCAGATGGCGCTGGGCGCAATGCGC
GCCATTACCGAGTCCGGGCTGCGCGTTGGTGCGGATATCTCGGTAGTGGGATACGACGATACCGAAGACA
GCTCATGTTATATCCCGCCGTTAACCACCATCAAACAGGATTTTCGCCTGCTGGGGCAAACCAGCGTGGA
CCGCTTGCTGCAACTCTCTCAGGGCCAGGCGGTGAAGGGCAATCAGCTGTTGCCCGTCTCACTGGTGAAA
AGAAAAACCACCCTGGCGCCCAATACGCAAACCGCCTCTCCCCGCGCGTTGGCCGATTCATTAATGCAGC
TGGCACGACAGGTTTCCCGACTGGAAAGCGGGCAGTGAGCGCAACGCAATTAATGTAAGTTAGCTCACTC
ATTAGGCACAATTCTCATGTTTGACAGCTTATCATCGACTGCACGGTGCACCAATGCTTCTGGCGTCAGG
CAGCCATCGGAAGCTGTGGTATGGCTGTGCAGGTCGTAAATCACTGCATAATTCGTGTCGCTCAAGGCGC
ACTCCCGTTCTGGATAATGTTTTTTGCGCCGACATCATAACGGTTCTGGCAAATATTCTGAAATGAGCTG
