>Addgene plasmid #109780 | pHH0103_LASP1_LIM | depositor partial sequence | sequence record 206732 | pHH0103_LASP1_LIM sequence 234 bps
GGCCCAGCCGGCCATGAACCCTAATTGTGCACGTTGCGGCAAAATCGTATATCCGACTGAAAAAGTTAAC
TGCCTGGATAAATTCTGGCACAAGGCGTGTTTCCACTGCGAAACCTGCAAAATGACCCTGAACATGAAAA
ACTATAAAGGTTACGAGAAGAAACCGTACTGTAACGCCCATTACCCAAAACAGTCTTTTACCATGGTGGC
TGACACGCCGGAAAACGCGGCCGC
